Addgene plasmid #49640: pTH-PanCen-mVenus
Purpose: (Empty Backbone) TALEColor-mVenus-Pan-Centromere
Depositing lab: Thoru Pederson. Depositing organization: University of Massachusetts, Worcester. Publication: Visualization of repetitive DNA sequences in human chromosomes with transcription activator-like effectors. Ma H, Reyes-Gutierrez P, Pederson T. Proc Natl Acad Sci U S A. 2013 Dec 9. 10.1073/pnas.1319097110 PubMed 24324157.
Backbone
  Vector backbone: pcDNA4/TO
  Backbone manufacturer: Invitrogen
  Backbone size (bp): 5500
  Vector type: Mammalian Expression, TALEN
  Promoter: CMV
  Selectable markers: Hygromycin
Growth in bacteria
  Bacterial resistance: Ampicillin, 100 μg/mL
  Growth temperature: 37°C
  Growth strain: Stbl3
  Copy number: High Copy
Gene/Insert
  Cloning method: Restriction Enzyme
Terms and licenses: Academic/Nonprofit Terms; Industry Terms: Not Available to Industry
How to cite: pTH-PanCen-mVenus was a gift from Thoru Pederson (Addgene plasmid # 49640 ; http://n2t.net/addgene:49640 ; RRID:Addgene_49640)
