[The description below was written by a language model from this plasmid's Addgene catalogue record and the feature table of its GenBank file.]
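Description:
pTH-PanCen-mVenus is a mammalian expression plasmid built on the pcDNA4/TO backbone (about 5.5 kb before insertion) and belongs to the "TALEColor" series, in which a designed transcription activator-like effector (TALE) DNA-binding domain is joined to a fluorescent protein rather than to a nuclease or activator. As its name and stated purpose indicate, this version pairs the yellow fluorescent protein mVenus with a TALE directed at a pan-centromeric target, meaning a repeat sequence shared across the centromeres of human chromosomes. Expression is driven by the CMV promoter. The "TO" designation of the backbone normally refers to tetracycline-operator control of that promoter, although the record does not list operator elements explicitly. The catalogue classes the entry as an empty backbone and gives no separate insert description, so the exact TALE repeat composition, target sequence, fusion order and any localisation signals are not stated.

In bacteria the plasmid is maintained at high copy with ampicillin selection, in a recombination-deficient strain, which is a common choice for the highly repetitive TALE arrays. Hygromycin is recorded as the mammalian selectable marker.

The associated work concerns visualising repetitive DNA sequences in human chromosomes with TALEs. The construct is therefore suited to labelling centromeric repeats with a fluorescent signal in cells, potentially alongside TALEColor constructs of other colours or specificities. The sequence record held for this plasmid covers only a 589 bp fragment and carries no annotated features beyond the source line, so it neither confirms nor adds to the catalogue description.
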