LOCUS       Exported 589 bp ds-DNA linear SYN 01-JUN-2021
DEFINITION  TALEColor-mVenus-Pan-Centromere.
ACCESSION   .
VERSION     .
KEYWORDS    pTH-PanCen-mVenus
SOURCE      synthetic DNA construct
  ORGANISM  synthetic DNA construct
REFERENCE   1 (bases 1 to 589)
  AUTHORS   Ma H, Reyes-Gutierrez P, Pederson T
  TITLE     Visualization of repetitive DNA sequences in human chromosomes with
            transcription activator-like effectors.
  JOURNAL   Proc Natl Acad Sci U S A. 2013 Dec 9.
  PUBMED    24324157
REFERENCE   2 (bases 1 to 589)
  AUTHORS   .
  TITLE     Direct Submission
  JOURNAL   Exported Jun 1, 2021 from SnapGene Server 1.1.58
            http://www.snapgene.com
FEATURES             Location/Qualifiers
     source          1..589
                     /organism="synthetic DNA construct"
                     /mol_type="other DNA"
ORIGIN
        1 gatcattagt gagtgcggcc agcgcggggt ccggcctcga aagctgggcc acgattgact
       61 ccagtgcggg tctgcccccg atgttggatg caatagccac tacctgctca ggcgtgagtc
      121 cgtgcgcttg gcacagcaca ggcagcaacc tctggacggt ttcgagtgcc tgctttcccc
      181 cgtggttgct cgcaattgcc acgacctgct ctggtgtcag tccgtgcgct tggcacagca
      241 caggcagcaa cctctggacg gtttcgagtg cctgctttcc cccgatgttg ctcgcaattg
      301 ccacgacctg ctctggggtc aggccgtgcg cttggcacag cacaggcagc aacctctgga
      361 cggtttcgag tgcctgcttt cccccgtcat ggctcgcaat tgccacgacc tgctctgggg
      421 tcaacccgtg cgcttggcac agcacaggca gcaacctctg gacggtttcg agtgcctgct
      481 ttccccctcc gttgctcgca attgccacga cctgctctgg ggttagtccg tgcgcttggc
      541 acagcacagg cagcaacctc tggacggttt cgagtgcctg ctttccccc
//
