>Addgene plasmid #49640 | pTH-PanCen-mVenus | addgene partial sequence | sequence record 77121 | ZTALE-F 5'-CTCCCCTTCAGCTGGACAC-3'
CGGCGGTCGAGGCGGTGCACGCGTGGCGCAATGCGCTCACGGGAGCACCCCTCAACCTGACCCCAGAGCA
GGTCGTGGCAATTGCGAGCAACATCGGGGGAAAGCAGGCACTCGAAACCGTCCAGAGGTTGCTGCCTGTG
CTGTGCCAAGCGCACGGACTTACGCCAGAGCAGGTCGTGGCAATTGCGAGCAACCACGGGGGAAAGCAGG
CACTCGAAACCGTCCAGAGGTTGCTGCCTGTGCTGTGCCAAGCGCACGGACTAACCCCAGAGCAGGTCGT
GGCAATTGCGAGCAACATCGGGGGAAAGCAGGCACTCGAAACCGTCCAGAGGTTGCTGCCTGTGCTGTGC
CAAGCGCACGGGTTGACCCCAGAGCAGGTCGTGGCAATTGCGAGCCATGACGGGGGAAAGCAGGCACTCG
AAACCGTCCAGAGGTTGCTGCCTGTGCTGTGCCAAGCGCACGGCCTGACCCCAGAGCAGGTCGTGGCAAT
TGCGAGCAACATCGGGGGAAAGCAGGCACTCGAAACCGTCCAGAGGTTGCTGCCTGTGCTGTGCCAAGCG
CACGGACTGA
