>Addgene plasmid #49640 | pTH-PanCen-mVenus | addgene partial sequence | sequence record 77125 | BGH-rev 5'-TAGAAGGCACAGTCGAGG-3'
CGTCCATGCCGAGAGTGATCCCGGCGGCGGTCACGAACTCCAGCAGGACCATGTGATCGCGCTTCTCGTT
GGGGTCTTTGCTCAGCTTGGACTGGTAGCTCAGGTAGTGGTTGTCGGGCAGCAGCACGGGGCCGTCGCCG
ATGGGGGTGTTCTGCTGGTAGTGGTCGGCGAGCTGCACGCCGCCGTCCTCGATGTTGTGGCGGATCTTGA
AGTTGGCCTTGATGCCGTTCTTCTGCTTGTCGGCGGTGATATAGACGTTGTGGCTGTTGTAGTTGTACTC
CAGCTTGTGCCCCAGGATGTTGCCGTCCTCCTTGAAGTCGATGCCCTTCAGCTCGATGCGGTTCACCAGG
GTGTCGCCCTCGAACTTCACCTCGGCGCGGGTCTTGTAGTTGCCGTCGTCCTTGAAGAAGATGGTGCGCT
CCTGGACGTAGCCTTCGGGCATGGCGGACTTGAAGAAGTCGTGCTGCTTCATGTGGTCGGGGTAGCGGGC
GAAGCACTGCAGGCCGTAGCCCAGGGTGGTCACGAGGGTGGGCCAGGGCACGGGCAGCTTGCCGGTGGTG
CAGATCAGCTTCAGGGTCAGCTTGCCGTAGGTGGCATCGCCCTCGCCCTCGCCGGACACGCTGAACTTGT
GGCCGTTTACGTCGCCGTCCAGCTCGACCAGGATGGGCACCACCCCGGTGAACAGCTCCTCGCCCTTGCT
CACCATACTTCCACTTCCCTGCAGGCCTGCCACTCGATGTGATGTCCTCTCGGGAATC
