LOCUS       Exported 8970 bp ds-DNA circular SYN 12-MAY-2021
DEFINITION  TALEColor-mVenus-Pan-Centromere.
ACCESSION   .
VERSION     .
KEYWORDS    pTH-PanCen-mVenus
SOURCE      synthetic DNA construct
  ORGANISM  synthetic DNA construct
REFERENCE   1 (bases 1 to 8970)
  AUTHORS   Ma H, Reyes-Gutierrez P, Pederson T
  TITLE     Visualization of repetitive DNA sequences in human chromosomes with
            transcription activator-like effectors.
  JOURNAL   Proc Natl Acad Sci U S A. 2013 Dec 9.
  PUBMED    24324157
REFERENCE   2 (bases 1 to 8970)
  AUTHORS   .
  TITLE     Direct Submission
  JOURNAL   Exported May 12, 2021 from SnapGene Server 1.1.58
            http://www.snapgene.com
FEATURES             Location/Qualifiers
     source          1..8970
                     /organism="synthetic DNA construct"
                     /mol_type="other DNA"
     primer_bind     complement(43..62)
                     /label=pRS-marker
                     /note="pRS vectors, use to sequence yeast selectable
                     marker"
     enhancer        234..613
                     /label=CMV enhancer
                     /note="human cytomegalovirus immediate early enhancer"
     promoter        614..817
                     /label=CMV promoter
                     /note="human cytomegalovirus (CMV) immediate early
                     promoter"
     primer_bind     768..788
                     /label=CMV-F
                     /note="Human CMV immediate early promoter, forward primer"
     protein_bind    819..837
                     /gene="tetO"
                     /label=tet operator
                     /bound_moiety="tetracycline repressor TetR"
                     /note="bacterial operator O2 for the tetR and tetA genes"
     protein_bind    840..858
                     /gene="tetO"
                     /label=tet operator
                     /bound_moiety="tetracycline repressor TetR"
                     /note="bacterial operator O2 for the tetR and tetA genes"
     primer_bind     868..892
                     /label=LNCX
                     /note="Human CMV promoter, forward primer"
     regulatory      1004..1013
                     /regulatory_class="other"
                     /note="vertebrate consensus sequence for strong initiation
                     of translation (Kozak, 1987)"
     CDS             1013..1078
                     /codon_start=1
                     /product="three tandem FLAG(R) epitope tags, followed by an
                     enterokinase cleavage site"
                     /label=3xFLAG
                     /translation="DYKDHDGDYKDHDIDYKDDDDK"
     CDS             1085..1105
                     /codon_start=1
                     /product="nuclear localization signal of SV40 (simian virus
                     40) large T antigen"
                     /label=SV40 NLS
                     /translation="PKKKRKV"
     CDS             3644..4363
                     /codon_start=1
                     /product="Venus YFP with monomerizing A206K mutation (Nagai
                     et al., 2002; Kremers et al., 2006)"
                     /label=mVenus
                     /note="mammalian codon-optimized"
                     /translation="MVSKGEELFTGVVPILVELDGDVNGHKFSVSGEGEGDATYGKLTL
                     KLICTTGKLPVPWPTLVTTLGYGLQCFARYPDHMKQHDFFKSAMPEGYVQERTIFFKDD
                     GNYKTRAEVKFEGDTLVNRIELKGIDFKEDGNILGHKLEYNYNSHNVYITADKQKNGIK
                     ANFKIRHNIEDGGVQLADHYQQNTPIGDGPVLLPDNHYLSYQSKLSKDPNEKRDHMVLL
                     EFVTAAGITLGMDELYK"
     primer_bind     complement(3689..3710)
                     /label=EGFP-N
                     /note="EGFP, reverse primer"
     primer_bind     complement(3950..3969)
                     /label=EXFP-R
                     /note="For distinguishing EGFP variants, reverse primer"
     primer_bind     4297..4318
                     /label=EGFP-C
                     /note="EGFP, forward primer"
     primer_bind     complement(4395..4412)
                     /label=BGH-rev
                     /note="Bovine growth hormone terminator, reverse primer.
                     Also called BGH reverse"
     polyA_signal    4401..4625
                     /label=bGH poly(A) signal
                     /note="bovine growth hormone polyadenylation signal"
     rep_origin      4671..5099
                     /direction=RIGHT
                     /label=f1 ori
                     /note="f1 bacteriophage origin of replication; arrow
                     indicates direction of (+) strand synthesis"
     primer_bind     complement(4758..4777)
                     /label=F1ori-R
                     /note="F1 origin, reverse primer"
     primer_bind     4968..4989
                     /label=F1ori-F
                     /note="F1 origin, forward primer"
     primer_bind     complement(5108..5128)
                     /label=pBABE 3'
                     /note="SV40 enhancer, reverse primer for pBABE vectors"
     promoter        5113..5442
                     /label=SV40 promoter
                     /note="SV40 enhancer and early promoter"
     rep_origin      5293..5428
                     /label=SV40 ori
                     /note="SV40 origin of replication"
     primer_bind     5355..5374
                     /label=SV40pro-F
                     /note="SV40 promoter/origin, forward primer"
     CDS             5491..6516
                     /codon_start=1
                     /gene="aph(4)-Ia"
                     /product="aminoglycoside phosphotransferase from E. coli"
                     /label=HygR
                     /note="confers resistance to hygromycin"
                     /translation="MKKPELTATSVEKFLIEKFDSVSDLMQLSEGEESRAFSFDVGGRG
                     YVLRVNSCADGFYKDRYVYRHFASAALPIPEVLDIGEFSESLTYCISRRAQGVTLQDLP
                     ETELPAVLQPVAEAMDAIAAADLSQTSGFGPFGPQGIGQYTTWRDFICAIADPHVYHWQ
                     TVMDDTVSASVAQALDELMLWAEDCPEVRHLVHADFGSNNVLTDNGRITAVIDWSEAMF
                     GDSQYEVANIFFWRPWLACMEQQTRYFERRHPELAGSPRLRAYMLRIGLDQLYQSLVDG
                     NFDDAAWAQGRCDAIVRSGAGTVGRTQIARRSAAVWTDGCVEVLADSGNRRPSTRPRAK
                     E"
     polyA_signal    6646..6767
                     /label=SV40 poly(A) signal
                     /note="SV40 polyadenylation signal"
     primer_bind     complement(6683..6702)
                     /label=SV40pA-R
                     /note="SV40 polyA, reverse primer"
     primer_bind     6737..6756
                     /label=EBV-rev
                     /note="SV40 polyA terminator, reverse primer"
     primer_bind     complement(6816..6832)
                     /label=M13 rev
                     /note="common sequencing primer, one of multiple similar
                     variants"
     primer_bind     complement(6816..6832)
                     /label=M13 Reverse
                     /note="In lacZ gene. Also called M13-rev"
     primer_bind     complement(6829..6851)
                     /label=M13/pUC Reverse
                     /note="In lacZ gene"
     protein_bind    6840..6856
                     /label=lac operator
                     /bound_moiety="lac repressor encoded by lacI"
                     /note="The lac repressor binds to the lac operator to
                     inhibit transcription in E. coli. This inhibition can be
                     relieved by adding lactose or
                     isopropyl-beta-D-thiogalactopyranoside (IPTG)."
     promoter        complement(6864..6894)
                     /label=lac promoter
                     /note="promoter for the E. coli lac operon"
     protein_bind    6909..6930
                     /label=CAP binding site
                     /bound_moiety="E. coli catabolite activator protein"
                     /note="CAP binding activates transcription in the presence
                     of cAMP."
     primer_bind     complement(7047..7064)
                     /label=L4440
                     /note="L4440 vector, forward primer"
     rep_origin      complement(7218..7803)
                     /direction=LEFT
                     /label=ori
                     /note="high-copy-number ColE1/pMB1/pBR322/pUC origin of
                     replication"
     primer_bind     complement(7298..7317)
                     /label=pBR322ori-F
                     /note="pBR322 origin, forward primer"
     CDS             complement(7974..8834)
                     /codon_start=1
                     /gene="bla"
                     /product="beta-lactamase"
                     /label=AmpR
                     /note="confers resistance to ampicillin, carbenicillin, and
                     related antibiotics"
                     /translation="MSIQHFRVALIPFFAAFCLPVFAHPETLVKVKDAEDQLGARVGYI
                     ELDLNSGKILESFRPEERFPMMSTFKVLLCGAVLSRIDAGQEQLGRRIHYSQNDLVEYS
                     PVTEKHLTDGMTVRELCSAAITMSDNTAANLLLTTIGGPKELTAFLHNMGDHVTRLDRW
                     EPELNEAIPNDERDTTMPVAMATTLRKLLTGELLTLASRQQLIDWMEADKVAGPLLRSA
                     LPAGWFIADKSGAGERGSRGIIAALGPDGKPSRIVVIYTTGSQATMDERNRQIAEIGAS
                     LIKHW"
     primer_bind     8597..8616
                     /label=Amp-R
                     /note="Ampicillin resistance gene, reverse primer"
     promoter        complement(8835..8939)
                     /gene="bla"
                     /label=AmpR promoter
ORIGIN
        1 acggatcggg agatctcccg atcccctatg gtgcactctc agtacaatct gctctgatgc
       61 cgcatagtta agccagtatc tgctccctgc ttgtgtgttg gaggtcgctg agtagtgcgc
      121 gagcaaaatt taagctacaa caaggcaagg cttgaccgac aattccatga agaatctgct
      181 tagggttagg cgttttgcgc tgcttcgcga tgtacgggcc agatatacgc gttgacattg
      241 attattgact agttattaat agtaatcaat tacggggtca ttagttcata gcccatatat
      301 ggagttccgc gttacataac ttacggtaaa tggcccgcct ggctgaccgc ccaacgaccc
      361 ccgcccattg acgtcaataa tgacgtatgt tcccatagta acgccaatag ggactttcca
      421 ttgacgtcaa tgggtggagt atttacggta aactgcccac ttggcagtac atcaagtgta
      481 tcatatgcca agtacgcccc ctattgacgt caatgacggt aaatggcccg cctggcatta
      541 tgcccagtac atgaccttat gggactttcc tacttggcag tacatctacg tattagtcat
      601 cgctattacc atggtgatgc ggttttggca gtacatcaat gggcgtggat agcggtttga
      661 ctcacgggga tttccaagtc tccaccccat tgacgtcaat gggagtttgt tttggcacca
      721 aaatcaacgg gactttccaa aatgtcgtaa caactccgcc ccattgacgc aaatgggcgg
      781 taggcgtgta cggtgggagg tctatataag cagagctctc cctatcagtg atagagatct
      841 ccctatcagt gatagagatc gtcgacgagc tcgtttagtg aaccgtcaga tcgcctggag
      901 acgccatcca cgctgttttg acctccatag aagacaccgg gaccgatcca gcctggcgcg
      961 ccggttctgg atccggttct caattgggtt ctaccggtta ggggccacca tggactataa
     1021 ggaccacgac ggagactaca aggatcatga tattgattac aaagacgatg acgataagat
     1081 ggccccaaag aagaagcgga aggtcggtat ccacggagtc ccagcagccg tagatttgag
     1141 aactttggga tattcacagc agcagcagga aaagatcaag cccaaagtga ggtcgacagt
     1201 cgcgcagcat cacgaagcgc tggtgggtca tgggtttaca catgcccaca tcgtagcctt
     1261 gtcgcagcac cctgcagccc ttggcacggt cgccgtcaag taccaggaca tgattgcggc
     1321 gttgccggaa gccacacatg aggcgatcgt cggtgtgggg aaacagtgga gcggagcccg
     1381 agcgcttgag gccctgttga cggtcgcggg agagctgaga gggcctcccc ttcagctgga
     1441 cacgggccag ttgctgaaga tcgcgaagcg gggaggagtc acggcggtcg aggcggtgca
     1501 cgcgtggcgc aatgcgctca cgggagcacc cctcaacctg accccagagc aggtcgtggc
     1561 aattgcgagc aacatcgggg gaaagcaggc actcgaaacc gtccagaggt tgctgcctgt
     1621 gctgtgccaa gcgcacggac ttacgccaga gcaggtcgtg gcaattgcga gcaaccacgg
     1681 gggaaagcag gcactcgaaa ccgtccagag gttgctgcct gtgctgtgcc aagcgcacgg
     1741 actaacccca gagcaggtcg tggcaattgc gagcaacatc gggggaaagc aggcactcga
     1801 aaccgtccag aggttgctgc ctgtgctgtg ccaagcgcac gggttgaccc cagagcaggt
     1861 cgtggcaatt gcgagccatg acgggggaaa gcaggcactc gaaaccgtcc agaggttgct
     1921 gcctgtgctg tgccaagcgc acggcctgac cccagagcag gtcgtggcaa ttgcgagcaa
     1981 catcggggga aagcaggcac tcgaaaccgt ccagaggttg ctgcctgtgc tgtgccaagc
     2041 gcacggactg acaccagagc aggtcgtggc aattgcgagc aaccacgggg gaaagcaggc
     2101 actcgaaacc gtccagaggt tgctgcctgt gctgtgccaa gcgcacggac ttacacccga
     2161 acaagtcgtg gcaattgcga gcaacatcgg gggaaagcag gcactcgaaa ccgtccagag
     2221 gttgctgcct gtgctgtgcc aagcgcacgg acttacgcca gagcaggtcg tggcaattgc
     2281 gagcaacatc gggggaaagc aggcactcga aaccgtccag aggttgctgc ctgtgctgtg
     2341 ccaagcgcac ggactaaccc cagagcaggt cgtggcaatt gcgagcaacc acgggggaaa
     2401 gcaggcactc gaaaccgtcc agaggttgct gcctgtgctg tgccaagcgc acgggttgac
     2461 cccagagcag gtcgtggcaa ttgcgagcca tgacggggga aagcaggcac tcgaaaccgt
     2521 ccagaggttg ctgcctgtgc tgtgccaagc gcacggcctg accccagagc aggtcgtggc
     2581 aattgcgagc aacatcgggg gaaagcaggc actcgaaacc gtccagaggt tgctgcctgt
     2641 gctgtgccaa gcgcacggac tgacaccaga gcaggtcgtg gcaattgcga gcaacggagg
     2701 gggaaagcag gcactcgaaa ccgtccagag gttgctgcct gtgctgtgcc aagcgcacgg
     2761 cctcacccca gagcaggtcg tggcaattgc gagcaacgga gggggaaagc aggcactcga
     2821 aaccgtccag aggttgctgc ctgtgctgtg ccaagcgcac ggacttacgc cagagcaggt
     2881 cgtggcaatt gcgagccatg acgggggaaa gcaggcactc gaaaccgtcc agaggttgct
     2941 gcctgtgctg tgccaagcgc acggactaac cccagagcag gtcgtggcaa ttgcgagcaa
     3001 cggaggggga aagcaggcac tcgaaaccgt ccagaggttg ctgcctgtgc tgtgccaagc
     3061 gcacgggttg accccagagc aggtcgtggc aattgcgagc catgacgggg gaaagcaggc
     3121 actcgaaacc gtccagaggt tgctgcctgt gctgtgccaa gcgcacggcc tgaccccaga
     3181 gcaggtcgtg gcaattgcga gcaacatcgg gggaaagcag gcactcgaaa ccgtccagag
     3241 gttgctgcct gtgctgtgcc aagcgcacgg actgacacca gagcaggtcg tggcaattgc
     3301 gagcaaccac gggggaaagc aggcactcga aaccgtccag aggttgctgc ctgtgctgtg
     3361 ccaagcgcac ggactcacgc ctgagcaggt agtggctatt gcatccaaca tcgggggcag
     3421 acccgcactg gagtcaatcg tggcccagct ttcgaggccg gaccccgcgc tggccgcact
     3481 cactaatgat catcttgtag cgctggcctg cctcggcgga cgacccgcct tggatgcggt
     3541 gaagaagggg ctcccgcacg cgcctgcatt gattaagcgg accaacagaa ggattcccga
     3601 gaggacatca catcgagtgg caggcctgca gggaagtgga agtatggtga gcaagggcga
     3661 ggagctgttc accggggtgg tgcccatcct ggtcgagctg gacggcgacg taaacggcca
     3721 caagttcagc gtgtccggcg agggcgaggg cgatgccacc tacggcaagc tgaccctgaa
     3781 gctgatctgc accaccggca agctgcccgt gccctggccc accctcgtga ccaccctggg
     3841 ctacggcctg cagtgcttcg cccgctaccc cgaccacatg aagcagcacg acttcttcaa
     3901 gtccgccatg cccgaaggct acgtccagga gcgcaccatc ttcttcaagg acgacggcaa
     3961 ctacaagacc cgcgccgagg tgaagttcga gggcgacacc ctggtgaacc gcatcgagct
     4021 gaagggcatc gacttcaagg aggacggcaa catcctgggg cacaagctgg agtacaacta
     4081 caacagccac aacgtctata tcaccgccga caagcagaag aacggcatca aggccaactt
     4141 caagatccgc cacaacatcg aggacggcgg cgtgcagctc gccgaccact accagcagaa
     4201 cacccccatc ggcgacggcc ccgtgctgct gcccgacaac cactacctga gctaccagtc
     4261 caagctgagc aaagacccca acgagaagcg cgatcacatg gtcctgctgg agttcgtgac
     4321 cgccgccggg atcactctcg gcatggacga gctgtacaag tagtctagag ggcccgttta
     4381 aacccgctga tcagcctcga ctgtgccttc tagttgccag ccatctgttg tttgcccctc
     4441 ccccgtgcct tccttgaccc tggaaggtgc cactcccact gtcctttcct aataaaatga
     4501 ggaaattgca tcgcattgtc tgagtaggtg tcattctatt ctggggggtg gggtggggca
     4561 ggacagcaag ggggaggatt gggaagacaa tagcaggcat gctggggatg cggtgggctc
     4621 tatggcttct gaggcggaaa gaaccagctg gggctctagg gggtatcccc nnnnnnnnnn
     4681 nnnnnnnnnn nnnnnnnnnn nnnnnnnnnn nnnnnnnnnn nnnnnnnnnn nnnnnnnnnn
     4741 nnnnnnnnnn nnnnnnnnnn nnnnnnnnnn nnnnnnnnnn nnnnnnnnnn nnnncnnnnn
     4801 nnnnnnnnnn nnnnnnnnnn nnnnnnnnnn nnnnnnnnnn nnnnnnnnnn nnnnnnnnnn
     4861 nnnnnnnnnn nnnnnnnnnn nnnnnnannn nnnnnnnnnn nnnnnnnnnn nnnnnnnnnn
     4921 nnnnnnnnnn nnnnnncctt tgacgttgga gtccacgttc tttaatagtg gactcttgtt
     4981 ccaaactgga acaacactca accctatctc ggtctattct tttgatttat aagggatttt
     5041 gccgatttcg gcctattggt taaaaaatga gctgatttaa caaaaattta acgcgaatta
     5101 attctgtgga atgtgtgtca gttagggtgt ggaaagtccc caggctcccc agcaggcaga
     5161 agtatgcaaa gcatgcatct caattagtca gcaaccaggt gtggaaagtc cccaggctcc
     5221 ccagcaggca gaagtatgca aagcatgcat ctcaattagt cagcaaccat agtcccgccc
     5281 ctaactccgc ccatcccgcc cctaactccg cccagttccg cccattctcc gccccatggc
     5341 tgactaattt tttttattta tgcagaggcc gaggccgcct ctgcctctga gctattccag
     5401 aagtagtgag gaggcttttt tggaggccta ggcttttgca aaaagctccc gggagcttgt
     5461 atatccattt tcggatctga tcagcacgtg atgaaaaagc ctgaactcac cgcgacgtct
     5521 gtcgagaagt ttctgatcga aaagttcgac agcgtctccg acctgatgca gctctcggag
     5581 ggcgaagaat ctcgtgcttt cagcttcgat gtaggagggc gtggatatgt cctgcgggta
     5641 aatagctgcg ccgatggttt ctacaaagat cgttatgttt atcggcactt tgcatcggcc
     5701 gcgctcccga ttccggaagt gcttgacatt ggggaattca gcgagagcct gacctattgc
     5761 atctcccgcc gtgcacaggg tgtcacgttg caagacctgc ctgaaaccga actgcccgct
     5821 gttctgcagc cggtcgcgga ggccatggat gcgatcgctg cggccgatct tagccagacg
     5881 agcgggttcg gcccattcgg accgcaagga atcggtcaat acactacatg gcgtgatttc
     5941 atatgcgcga ttgctgatcc ccatgtgtat cactggcaaa ctgtgatgga cgacaccgtc
     6001 agtgcgtccg tcgcgcaggc tctcgatgag ctgatgcttt gggccgagga ctgccccgaa
     6061 gtccggcacc tcgtgcacgc ggatttcggc tccaacaatg tcctgacgga caatggccgc
     6121 ataacagcgg tcattgactg gagcgaggcg atgttcgggg attcccaata cgaggtcgcc
     6181 aacatcttct tctggaggcc gtggttggct tgtatggagc agcagacgcg ctacttcgag
     6241 cggaggcatc cggagcttgc aggatcgccg cggctccggg cgtatatgct ccgcattggt
     6301 cttgaccaac tctatcagag cttggttgac ggcaatttcg atgatgcagc ttgggcgcag
     6361 ggtcgatgcg acgcaatcgt ccgatccgga gccgggactg tcgggcgtac acaaatcgcc
     6421 cgcagaagcg cggccgtctg gaccgatggc tgtgtagaag tactcgccga tagtggaaac
     6481 cgacgcccca gcactcgtcc gagggcaaag gaatagcacg tgctacgaga tttcgattcc
     6541 accgccgcct tctatgaaag gttgggcttc ggaatcgttt tccgggacgc cggctggatg
     6601 atcctccagc gcggggatct catgctggag ttcttcgccc accccaactt gtttattgca
     6661 gcttataatg gttacaaata aagcaatagc atcacaaatt tcacaaataa agcatttttt
     6721 tcactgcatt ctagttgtgg tttgtccaaa ctcatcaatg tatcttatca tgtctgtata
     6781 ccgtcgacct ctagctagag cttggcgtaa tcatggtcat agctgtttcc tgtgtgaaat
     6841 tgttatccgc tcacaattcc acacaacata cgagccggaa gcataaagtg taaagcctgg
     6901 ggtgcctaat gagtgagcta actcacatta attgcgttgc gctcactgcc cgctttccag
     6961 tcgggaaacc tgtcgtgcca gctgcattaa tgaatcggcc aacgcgcggg gagaggcggt
     7021 ttgcgtattg ggcgctcttc cgcttcctcg ctcactgact cgctgcgctc ggtcgttcgg
     7081 ctgcggcgag cggtatcagc tcactcaaag gcggtaatac ggttatccac agaatcaggg
     7141 gataacgcag gaaagaacat gtgagcaaaa ggccagcaaa aggccaggaa ccgtaaaaag
     7201 gccgcgttgc tggcgttttt ccataggctc cgcccccctg acgagcatca caaaaatcga
     7261 cgctcaagtc agaggtggcg aaacccgaca ggactataaa gataccaggc gtttccccct
     7321 ggaagctccc tcgtgcgctc tcctgttccg accctgccgc ttaccggata cctgtccgcc
     7381 tttctccctt cgggaagcgt ggcgctttct catagctcac gctgtaggta tctcagttcg
     7441 gtgtaggtcg ttcgctccaa gctgggctgt gtgcacgaac cccccgttca gcccgaccgc
     7501 tgcgccttat ccggtaacta tcgtcttgag tccaacccgg taagacacga cttatcgcca
     7561 ctggcagcag ccactggtaa caggattagc agagcgaggt atgtaggcgg tgctacagag
     7621 ttcttgaagt ggtggcctaa ctacggctac actagaagaa cagtatttgg tatctgcgct
     7681 ctgctgaagc cagttacctt cggaaaaaga gttggtagct cttgatccgg caaacaaacc
     7741 accgctggta gcggtttttt tgtttgcaag cagcagatta cgcgcagaaa aaaaggatct
     7801 caagaagatc ctttgatctt ttctacgggg tctgacgctc agtggaacga aaactcacgt
     7861 taagggattt tggtcatgag attatcaaaa aggatcttca cctagatcct tttaaattaa
     7921 aaatgaagtt ttaaatcaat ctaaagtata tatgagtaaa cttggtctga cagttaccaa
     7981 tgcttaatca gtgaggcacc tatctcagcg atctgtctat ttcgttcatc catagttgcc
     8041 tgactccccg tcgtgtagat aactacgata cgggagggct taccatctgg ccccagtgct
     8101 gcaatgatac cgcgagaacc acgctcaccg gctccagatt tatcagcaat aaaccagcca
     8161 gccggaaggg ccgagcgcag aagtggtcct gcaactttat ccgcctccat ccagtctatt
     8221 aattgttgcc gggaagctag agtaagtagt tcgccagtta atagtttgcg caacgttgtt
     8281 gccattgcta caggcatcgt ggtgtcacgc tcgtcgtttg gtatggcttc attcagctcc
     8341 ggttcccaac gatcaaggcg agttacatga tcccccatgt tgtgcaaaaa agcggttagc
     8401 tccttcggtc ctccgatcgt tgtcagaagt aagttggccg cagtgttatc actcatggtt
     8461 atggcagcac tgcataattc tcttactgtc atgccatccg taagatgctt ttctgtgact
     8521 ggtgagtact caaccaagtc attctgagaa tagtgtatgc ggcgaccgag ttgctcttgc
     8581 ccggcgtcaa tacgggataa taccgcgcca catagcagaa ctttaaaagt gctcatcatt
     8641 ggaaaacgtt cttcggggcg aaaactctca aggatcttac cgctgttgag atccagttcg
     8701 atgtaaccca ctcgtgcacc caactgatct tcagcatctt ttactttcac cagcgtttct
     8761 gggtgagcaa aaacaggaag gcaaaatgcc gcaaaaaagg gaataagggc gacacggaaa
     8821 tgttgaatac tcatactctt cctttttcaa tattattgaa gcatttatca gggttattgt
     8881 ctcatgagcg gatacatatt tgaatgtatt tagaaaaata aacaaatagg ggttccgcgc
     8941 acatttcccc gaaaagtgcc acctgacgtc
//
