LOCUS       Exported 826 bp ds-DNA linear SYN 01-JUN-2021
DEFINITION  TALEColor-mVenus-Pan-Centromere.
ACCESSION   .
VERSION     .
KEYWORDS    pTH-PanCen-mVenus
SOURCE      synthetic DNA construct
  ORGANISM  synthetic DNA construct
REFERENCE   1 (bases 1 to 826)
  AUTHORS   Ma H, Reyes-Gutierrez P, Pederson T
  TITLE     Visualization of repetitive DNA sequences in human chromosomes with
            transcription activator-like effectors.
  JOURNAL   Proc Natl Acad Sci U S A. 2013 Dec 9.
  PUBMED    24324157
REFERENCE   2 (bases 1 to 826)
  AUTHORS   .
  TITLE     Direct Submission
  JOURNAL   Exported Jun 1, 2021 from SnapGene Server 1.1.58
            http://www.snapgene.com
FEATURES             Location/Qualifiers
     source          1..826
                     /organism="synthetic DNA construct"
                     /mol_type="other DNA"
     regulatory      89..98
                     /regulatory_class="other"
                     /note="vertebrate consensus sequence for strong initiation
                     of translation (Kozak, 1987)"
     CDS             98..163
                     /codon_start=1
                     /product="three tandem FLAG(R) epitope tags, followed by an
                     enterokinase cleavage site"
                     /label=3xFLAG
                     /translation="DYKDHDGDYKDHDIDYKDDDDK"
     CDS             170..190
                     /codon_start=1
                     /product="nuclear localization signal of SV40 (simian virus
                     40) large T antigen"
                     /label=SV40 NLS
                     /translation="PKKKRKV"
ORIGIN
        1 ttttgacctc catagaagac accgggaccg atccagcctg gcgcgccggt tctggatccg
       61 gttctcaatt gggttctacc ggttaggggc caccatggac tataaggacc acgacggaga
      121 ctacaaggat catgatattg attacaaaga cgatgacgat aagatggccc caaagaagaa
      181 gcggaaggtc ggtatccacg gagtcccagc agccgtagat ttgagaactt tgggatattc
      241 acagcagcag caggaaaaga tcaagcccaa agtgaggtcg acagtcgcgc agcatcacga
      301 agcgctggtg ggtcatgggt ttacacatgc ccacatcgta gccttgtcgc agcaccctgc
      361 agcccttggc acggtcgccg tcaagtacca ggacatgatt gcggcgttgc cggaagccac
      421 acatgaggcg atcgtcggtg tggggaaaca gtggagcgga gcccgagcgc ttgaggccct
      481 gttgacggtc gcgggagagc tgagagggcc tccccttcag ctggacacgg gccagttgct
      541 gaagatcgcg aagcggggag gagtcacggc ggtcgaggcg gtgcacgcgt ggcgcaatgc
      601 gctcacggga gcacccctca acctgacccc agagcaggtc gtggcaattg cgagcaacat
      661 cgggggaaag caggcactcg aaaccgtcca gaggttgctg cctgtgctgt gccaagcgca
      721 cggacttacg ccagagcagg tcgtggcaat tgcgagcaac cacgggggaa agcaggcact
      781 cgaaaccgtc cagaggttgc tgcctgtgct gtgccaagcg cacgga
//
